Addgene plasmid #112960: ITPKA_3xmScarletI
Purpose: In vivo visualization of F-actin (can be used for colocalization studies)
Depositing lab: Dorus Gadella. Depositing organization: University of Amsterdam. Publication: Robust and Bright Genetically Encoded Fluorescent Markers for Highlighting Structures and Compartments in Mammalian Cells. Chertkova AO, Mastop M, Postma M, van Bommel N, van der Niet S, Batenburg KL, Joosen L, Gadella TWJ, Okada Y, Goedhart J. bioRxiv (2020) 160374; doi: https://doi.org/10.1101/160374.
Backbone
  Vector backbone: pEGFP-N1
  Backbone manufacturer: Clontech
  Vector type: Mammalian Expression
Growth in bacteria
  Bacterial resistance: Kanamycin, 50 μg/mL
  Growth temperature: 37°C
  Growth strain: DH5alpha
  Copy number: High Copy
Gene/Insert
  Gene/Insert name: ITPKA
  Species: Synthetic
  Promoter: CMV
  Tag / fusion protein: 3x mScarlet-I (C terminal on insert)
  Cloning method: Restriction Enzyme; 5′ cloning site unknown (unknown if destroyed)
Terms and licenses: Academic/Nonprofit Terms; Industry Terms: Not Available to Industry
How to cite: ITPKA_3xmScarletI was a gift from Dorus Gadella (Addgene plasmid # 112960 ; http://n2t.net/addgene:112960 ; RRID:Addgene_112960)
