[The description below was written by a language model from this plasmid's Addgene catalogue record and pLannotate feature annotations shown in this document.]
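Description:
ITPKA_3xmScarletI is a mammalian expression plasmid built on the Clontech pEGFP-N1 backbone, designed to label filamentous actin in living cells with a bright red fluorescent marker. Expression is driven by the human cytomegalovirus immediate early enhancer and promoter and terminated by an SV40 polyadenylation signal. The annotated ITPKA element is only a short fragment, about 96 nt, matching mouse inositol-trisphosphate 3-kinase A. This is consistent with use of a small actin-binding peptide rather than the full-length kinase, and the catalogue lists the insert as synthetic. It is fused at its C terminus to three tandem copies of mScarlet-I, a rapidly maturing monomeric red fluorescent protein. The automated annotation calls only the last copy mScarlet-I and labels the preceding roughly 1.4 kb stretch "RRvT". Given that stretch's length and the catalogue description, it most likely represents the first two mScarlet-I repeats rather than a different fluorophore.

The plasmid is propagated in E. coli through a high-copy pUC-type origin and selected with kanamycin. The Tn5 NeoR/KanR gene is preceded by both a bacterial promoter and the SV40 early promoter and is followed by the HSV TK polyadenylation signal, so the same marker can provide G418 selection in mammalian cells. An f1 origin is also present. Short hits to SV40 large T antigen, ble and bGH poly(A) are fragments that appear to be backbone remnants or annotation artefacts rather than functional parts. The construct is intended for in vivo visualization of F-actin, and the red tag makes it suitable for colocalization studies with markers of other colours.
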