Features (pLannotate 1.2.2; 16 found; start..end, strand, type, name):
     61..364     +  enhancer       CMV enhancer: human cytomegalovirus immediate early enhancer
    365..568     +  promoter       CMV promoter: human cytomegalovirus (CMV) immediate early promoter
    591..627     +  misc_feature   MCS (fragment): multiple cloning site
    631..726     +  CDS            Itpka (fragment): IP3KA_MOUSE - Experimental evidence at protein level: Swiss-Prot protein existence level 1. From Mus musculus (Mouse).
    760..2166    +  CDS            RRvT: RRvT is a basic (constitutively fluorescent) red fluorescent protein published in 2016, derived from Discosoma sp.. It has very low acid sensitivity.
   2182..2877    +  CDS            mScarlet-I: mScarlet-I is a basic (constitutively fluorescent) red fluorescent protein published in 2016, derived from synthetic construct. It is reported to be a rapidly-maturing monomer with moderate acid sensitivity.
   2897..2980    +  CDS            large T antigen (fragment): large T antigen from SV40 (simian virus 40)
   3003..3124    +  polyA_signal   SV40 poly(A) signal: SV40 polyadenylation signal
   3158..3586    -  rep_origin     f1 ori (sequence partly withheld): f1 bacteriophage origin of replication; arrow indicates direction of (+) strand synthesis
   3613..3717    +  promoter       AmpR promoter: bla
   3719..4076    +  promoter       SV40 promoter: SV40 enhancer and early promoter
   4111..4905    +  CDS            NeoR/KanR: aminoglycoside phosphotransferase from Tn5; aph(3')-II (or nptII); confers resistance to neomycin, kanamycin, and G418 (Geneticin®)
   4926..5078    +  CDS            ble (fragment): BLE_KLEPN - Experimental evidence at protein level: Swiss-Prot protein existence level 1. Binding protein with a strong affinity to the bleomycin family of antibiotics. Binds to CL990; an antimitotic-antibiotic compound. From Klebsiella pneumoniae.
   5137..5184    +  polyA_signal   HSV TK poly(A) signal: herpes simplex virus thymidine kinase polyadenylation signal (Cole and Stacy, 1985)
   5275..5291    -  polyA_signal   bGH poly(A) signal (fragment): bovine growth hormone polyadenylation signal
   5513..6101    +  rep_origin     ori: high-copy-number ColE1/pMB1/pBR322/pUC origin of replication
>Addgene plasmid #112960 | ITPKA_3xmScarletI | depositor full sequence | sequence record 213036 | Full Sequence
TAGTTATTAATAGTAATCAATTACGGGGTCATTAGTTCATAGCCCATATATGGAGTTCCGCGTTACATAA
CTTACGGTAAATGGCCCGCCTGGCTGACCGCCCAACGACCCCCGCCCATTGACGTCAATAATGACGTATG
TTCCCATAGTAACGCCAATAGGGACTTTCCATTGACGTCAATGGGTGGAGTATTTACGGTAAACTGCCCA
CTTGGCAGTACATCAAGTGTATCATATGCCAAGTACGCCCCCTATTGACGTCAATGACGGTAAATGGCCC
GCCTGGCATTATGCCCAGTACATGACCTTATGGGACTTTCCTACTTGGCAGTACATCTACGTATTAGTCA
TCGCTATTACCATGGTGATGCGGTTTTGGCAGTACATCAATGGGCGTGGATAGCGGTTTGACTCACGGGG
ATTTCCAAGTCTCCACCCCATTGACGTCAATGGGAGTTTGTTTTGGCACCAAAATCAACGGGACTTTCCA
AAATGTCGTAACAACTCCGCCCCATTGACGCAAATGGGCGGTAGGCGTGTACGGTGGGAGGTCTATATAA
GCAGAGCTGGTTTAGTGAACCGTCAGATCCGCTAGCGCTACCGGACTCAGATCTCGAGCTCAAGCTTATG
GGCATGGCGCGACCACGGGGCGCGGGGCCCTGCAGCCCCGGGTTGGAGCGGGCTCCGCGCCGGAGCGTCG
GGGAGCTGCGCCTGCTCTTCGAAGCGGGCGGATCTGGATCGGATCCACCGGTCGCCACCATGGTGAGCAA
GGGCGAGGCAGTGATCAAGGAGTTCATGCGGTTCAAGGTGCACATGGAGGGCTCCATGAACGGCCACGAG
TTCGAGATCGAGGGCGAGGGCGAGGGCCGCCCCTACGAGGGCACCCAGACCGCCAAGCTGAAGGTGACCA
AGGGTGGCCCCCTGCCCTTCTCCTGGGACATCCTGTCCCCTCAGTTCATGTACGGCTCCAGGGCCTTCAT
CAAGCACCCCGCCGACATCCCCGACTACTATAAGCAGTCCTTCCCCGAGGGCTTCAAGTGGGAGCGCGTG
ATGAACTTCGAGGACGGCGGCGCCGTGACCGTGACCCAGGACACCTCCCTGGAGGACGGCACCCTGATCT
ACAAGGTGAAGCTCCGCGGCACCAACTTCCCTCCTGACGGCCCCGTAATGCAGAAGAAGACAATGGGCTG
GGAAGCATCCACCGAGCGGTTGTACCCCGAGGACGGCGTGCTGAAGGGCGACATTAAGATGGCCCTGCGC
CTGAAGGACGGCGGCCGCTACCTGGCGGACTTCAAGACCACCTACAAGGCCAAGAAGCCCGTGCAGATGC
CCGGCGCCTACAACGTCGACCGCAAGTTGGACATCACCTCCCACAACGAGGACTACACCGTGGTGGAACA
GTACGAACGCTCCGAGGGCCGCCACTCCACCGGCGGCATGGACGAGCTGTACCAGGGTGGCAGCGGTGGC
ATGGTGAGCAAGGGCGAGGCAGTGATCAAGGAGTTCATGCGGTTCAAGGTGCACATGGAGGGCTCCATGA
ACGGCCACGAGTTCGAGATCGAGGGCGAGGGCGAGGGCCGCCCCTACGAGGGCACCCAGACCGCCAAGCT
GAAGGTGACCAAGGGTGGCCCCCTGCCCTTCTCCTGGGACATCCTGTCCCCTCAGTTCATGTACGGCTCC
AGGGCCTTCATCAAGCACCCCGCCGACATCCCCGACTACTATAAGCAGTCCTTCCCCGAGGGCTTCAAGT
GGGAGCGCGTGATGAACTTCGAGGACGGCGGCGCCGTGACCGTGACCCAGGACACCTCCCTGGAGGACGG
CACCCTGATCTACAAGGTGAAGCTCCGCGGCACCAACTTCCCTCCTGACGGCCCCGTAATGCAGAAGAAG
ACAATGGGCTGGGAAGCATCCACCGAGCGGTTGTACCCCGAGGACGGCGTGCTGAAGGGCGACATTAAGA
TGGCCCTGCGCCTGAAGGACGGCGGCCGCTACCTGGCGGACTTCAAGACCACCTACAAGGCCAAGAAGCC
CGTGCAGATGCCCGGCGCCTACAACGTCGACCGCAAGTTGGACATCACCTCCCACAACGAGGACTACACC
GTGGTGGAACAGTACGAACGCTCCGAGGGCCGCCACTCCACCGGCGGCATGGACGAGCTGTACCAGGGTG
GCAGCGGTGGCATGGTGAGCAAGGGCGAGGCAGTGATCAAGGAGTTCATGCGGTTCAAGGTGCACATGGA
GGGCTCCATGAACGGCCACGAGTTCGAGATCGAGGGCGAGGGCGAGGGCCGCCCCTACGAGGGCACCCAG
ACCGCCAAGCTGAAGGTGACCAAGGGTGGCCCCCTGCCCTTCTCCTGGGACATCCTGTCCCCTCAGTTCA
TGTACGGCTCCAGGGCCTTCATCAAGCACCCCGCCGACATCCCCGACTACTATAAGCAGTCCTTCCCCGA
GGGCTTCAAGTGGGAGCGCGTGATGAACTTCGAGGACGGCGGCGCCGTGACCGTGACCCAGGACACCTCC
CTGGAGGACGGCACCCTGATCTACAAGGTGAAGCTCCGCGGCACCAACTTCCCTCCTGACGGCCCCGTAA
TGCAGAAGAAGACAATGGGCTGGGAAGCATCCACCGAGCGGTTGTACCCCGAGGACGGCGTGCTGAAGGG
CGACATTAAGATGGCCCTGCGCCTGAAGGACGGCGGCCGCTACCTGGCGGACTTCAAGACCACCTACAAG
GCCAAGAAGCCCGTGCAGATGCCCGGCGCCTACAACGTCGACCGCAAGTTGGACATCACCTCCCACAACG
AGGACTACACCGTGGTGGAACAGTACGAACGCTCCGAGGGCCGCCACTCCACCGGCGGCATGGACGAGCT
GTACAAGTAAAGCGGCCGCGACTCTAGATCATAATCAGCCATACCACATTTGTAGAGGTTTTACTTGCTT
TAAAAAACCTCCCACACCTCCCCCTGAACCTGAAACATAAAATGAATGCAATTGTTGTTGTTAACTTGTT
TATTGCAGCTTATAATGGTTACAAATAAAGCAATAGCATCACAAATTTCACAAATAAAGCATTTTTTTCA
CTGCATTCTAGTTGTGGTTTGTCCAAACTCATCAATGTATCTTAAGGCGTAAATTGTAAGCGTTAATATT
TTGTTAAAATTCGCGTTAAATTTTTGTTAAATCAGCTCATTTTTTAACCAATAGGCCGAAATCGGCAAAA
TCCCTTATAAATCAAAAGAATAGACCGAGATAGGGT
[37 nt withheld, positions 3257-3293]
AAAGAACGTGGACTCCAACGTCAAAGG
[49 nt withheld, positions 3321-3369]
T
[91 nt withheld, positions 3371-3461]
G
[124 nt withheld, positions 3463-3586]
CAGGTGGCACTTTTCGGGGAAATGTGCGCGGAACCCCTATTTGTTTATTTTTCTAAATACATTCAAATAT
GTATCCGCTCATGAGACAATAACCCTGATAAATGCTTCAATAATATTGAAAAAGGAAGAGTCCTGAGGCG
GAAAGAACCAGCTGTGGAATGTGTGTCAGTTAGGGTGTGGAAAGTCCCCAGGCTCCCCAGCAGGCAGAAG
TATGCAAAGCATGCATCTCAATTAGTCAGCAACCAGGTGTGGAAAGTCCCCAGGCTCCCCAGCAGGCAGA
AGTATGCAAAGCATGCATCTCAATTAGTCAGCAACCATAGTCCCGCCCCTAACTCCGCCCATCCCGCCCC
TAACTCCGCCCAGTTCCGCCCATTCTCCGCCCCATGGCTGACTAATTTTTTTTATTTATGCAGAGGCCGA
GGCCGCCTCGGCCTCTGAGCTATTCCAGAAGTAGTGAGGAGGCTTTTTTGGAGGCCTAGGCTTTTGCAAA
GATCGATCAAGAGACAGGATGAGGATCGTTTCGCATGATTGAACAAGATGGATTGCACGCAGGTTCTCCG
GCCGCTTGGGTGGAGAGGCTATTCGGCTATGACTGGGCACAACAGACAATCGGCTGCTCTGATGCCGCCG
TGTTCCGGCTGTCAGCGCAGGGGCGCCCGGTTCTTTTTGTCAAGACCGACCTGTCCGGTGCCCTGAATGA
ACTGCAAGACGAGGCAGCGCGGCTATCGTGGCTGGCCACGACGGGCGTTCCTTGCGCAGCTGTGCTCGAC
GTTGTCACTGAAGCGGGAAGGGACTGGCTGCTATTGGGCGAAGTGCCGGGGCAGGATCTCCTGTCATCTC
ACCTTGCTCCTGCCGAGAAAGTATCCATCATGGCTGATGCAATGCGGCGGCTGCATACGCTTGATCCGGC
TACCTGCCCATTCGACCACCAAGCGAAACATCGCATCGAGCGAGCACGTACTCGGATGGAAGCCGGTCTT
GTCGATCAGGATGATCTGGACGAAGAGCATCAGGGGCTCGCGCCAGCCGAACTGTTCGCCAGGCTCAAGG
CGAGCATGCCCGACGGCGAGGATCTCGTCGTGACCCATGGCGATGCCTGCTTGCCGAATATCATGGTGGA
AAATGGCCGCTTTTCTGGATTCATCGACTGTGGCCGGCTGGGTGTGGCGGACCGCTATCAGGACATAGCG
TTGGCTACCCGTGATATTGCTGAAGAGCTTGGCGGCGAATGGGCTGACCGCTTCCTCGTGCTTTACGGTA
TCGCCGCTCCCGATTCGCAGCGCATCGCCTTCTATCGCCTTCTTGACGAGTTCTTCTGAGCGGGACTCTG
GGGTTCGAAATGACCGACCAAGCGACGCCCAACCTGCCATCACGAGATTTCGATTCCACCGCCGCCTTCT
ATGAAAGGTTGGGCTTCGGAATCGTTTTCCGGGACGCCGGCTGGATGATCCTCCAGCGCGGGGATCTCAT
GCTGGAGTTCTTCGCCCACCCTAGGGGGAGGCTAACTGAAACACGGAAGGAGACAATACCGGAAGGAACC
CGCGCTATGACGGCAATAAAAAGACAGAATAAAACGCACGGTGTTGGGTCGTTTGTTCATAAACGCGGGG
TTCGGTCCCAGGGCTGGCACTCTGTCGATACCCCACCGAGACCCCATTGGGGCCAATACGCCCGCGTTTC
TTCCTTTTCCCCACCCCACCCCCCAAGTTCGGGTGAAGGCCCAGGGCTCGCAGCCAACGTCGGGGCGGCA
GGCCCTGCCATAGCCTCAGGTTACTCATATATACTTTAGATTGATTTAAAACTTCATTTTTAATTTAAAA
GGATCTAGGTGAAGATCCTTTTTGATAATCTCATGACCAAAATCCCTTAACGTGAGTTTTCGTTCCACTG
AGCGTCAGACCCCGTAGAAAAGATCAAAGGATCTTCTTGAGATCCTTTTTTTCTGCGCGTAATCTGCTGC
TTGCAAACAAAAAAACCACCGCTACCAGCGGTGGTTTGTTTGCCGGATCAAGAGCTACCAACTCTTTTTC
CGAAGGTAACTGGCTTCAGCAGAGCGCAGATACCAAATACTGTCCTTCTAGTGTAGCCGTAGTTAGGCCA
CCACTTCAAGAACTCTGTAGCACCGCCTACATACCTCGCTCTGCTAATCCTGTTACCAGTGGCTGCTGCC
AGTGGCGATAAGTCGTGTCTTACCGGGTTGGACTCAAGACGATAGTTACCGGATAAGGCGCAGCGGTCGG
GCTGAACGGGGGGTTCGTGCACACAGCCCAGCTTGGAGCGAACGACCTACACCGAACTGAGATACCTACA
GCGTGAGCTATGAGAAAGCGCCACGCTTCCCGAAGGGAGAAAGGCGGACAGGTATCCGGTAAGCGGCAGG
GTCGGAACAGGAGAGCGCACGAGGGAGCTTCCAGGGGGAAACGCCTGGTATCTTTATAGTCCTGTCGGGT
TTCGCCACCTCTGACTTGAGCGTCGATTTTTGTGATGCTCGTCAGGGGGGCGGAGCCTATGGAAAAACGC
CAGCAACGCGGCCTTTTTACGGTTCCTGGCCTTTTGCTGGCCTTTTGCTCACATGTTCTTTCCTGCGTTA
TCCCCTGATTCTGTGGATAACCGTATTACCGCCATGCAT
