Features (pLannotate 1.2.2; 16 found; start..end, strand, type, name):
     61..364     +  enhancer       CMV enhancer: human cytomegalovirus immediate early enhancer
    365..568     +  promoter       CMV promoter: human cytomegalovirus (CMV) immediate early promoter
    591..627     +  misc_feature   MCS (fragment): multiple cloning site
    631..726     +  CDS            Itpka (fragment): IP3KA_MOUSE - Experimental evidence at protein level: Swiss-Prot protein existence level 1. From Mus musculus (Mouse).
    760..2166    +  CDS            RRvT: RRvT is a basic (constitutively fluorescent) red fluorescent protein published in 2016, derived from Discosoma sp.. It has very low acid sensitivity.
   2182..2877    +  CDS            mScarlet-I: mScarlet-I is a basic (constitutively fluorescent) red fluorescent protein published in 2016, derived from synthetic construct. It is reported to be a rapidly-maturing monomer with moderate acid sensitivity.
   2897..2980    +  CDS            large T antigen (fragment): large T antigen from SV40 (simian virus 40)
   3003..3124    +  polyA_signal   SV40 poly(A) signal: SV40 polyadenylation signal
   3158..3586    -  rep_origin     f1 ori (sequence partly withheld): f1 bacteriophage origin of replication; arrow indicates direction of (+) strand synthesis
   3613..3717    +  promoter       AmpR promoter: bla
   3719..4076    +  promoter       SV40 promoter: SV40 enhancer and early promoter
   4111..4905    +  CDS            NeoR/KanR: aminoglycoside phosphotransferase from Tn5; aph(3')-II (or nptII); confers resistance to neomycin, kanamycin, and G418 (Geneticin®)
   4926..5078    +  CDS            ble (fragment): BLE_KLEPN - Experimental evidence at protein level: Swiss-Prot protein existence level 1. Binding protein with a strong affinity to the bleomycin family of antibiotics. Binds to CL990; an antimitotic-antibiotic compound. From Klebsiella pneumoniae.
   5137..5184    +  polyA_signal   HSV TK poly(A) signal: herpes simplex virus thymidine kinase polyadenylation signal (Cole and Stacy, 1985)
   5275..5291    -  polyA_signal   bGH poly(A) signal (fragment): bovine growth hormone polyadenylation signal
   5513..6101    +  rep_origin     ori: high-copy-number ColE1/pMB1/pBR322/pUC origin of replication
>Addgene plasmid #112960 | ITPKA_3xmScarletI | addgene full sequence | sequence record 224738 | Addgene NGS Result
TAGTTATTAATAGTAATCAATTACGGGGTCATTAGTTCATAGCCCATATATGGAGTTCCGCGTTACATAA
CTTACGGTAAATGGCCCGCCTGGCTGACCGCCCAACGACCCCCGCCCATTGACGTCAATAATGACGTATG
TTCCCATAGTAACGCCAATAGGGACTTTCCATTGACGTCAATGGGTGGAGTATTTACGGTAAACTGCCCA
CTTGGCAGTACATCAAGTGTATCATATGCCAAGTACGCCCCCTATTGACGTCAATGACGGTAAATGGCCC
GCCTGGCATTATGCCCAGTACATGACCTTATGGGACTTTCCTACTTGGCAGTACATCTACGTATTAGTCA
TCGCTATTACCATGGTGATGCGGTTTTGGCAGTACATCAATGGGCGTGGATAGCGGTTTGACTCACGGGG
ATTTCCAAGTCTCCACCCCATTGACGTCAATGGGAGTTTGTTTTGGCACCAAAATCAACGGGACTTTCCA
AAATGTCGTAACAACTCCGCCCCATTGACGCAAATGGGCGGTAGGCGTGTACGGTGGGAGGTCTATATAA
GCAGAGCTGGTTTAGTGAACCGTCAGATCCGCTAGCGCTACCGGACTCAGATCTCGAGCTCAAGCTTATG
GGCATGGCGCGACCACGGGGCGCGGGGCCCTGCAGCCCCGGGTTGGAGCGGGCTCCGCGCCGGAGCGTCG
GGGAGCTGCGCCTGCTCTTCGAAGCGGGCGGATCTGGATCGGATCCACCGGTCGCCACCATGGTGAGCAA
GGGCGAGGCAGTGATCAAGGAGTTCATGCGGTTCAAGGTGCACATGGAGGGCTCCATGAACGGCCACGAG
TTCGAGATCGAGGGCGAGGGCGAGGGCCGCCCCTACGAGGGCACCCAGACCGCCAAGCTGAAGGTGACCA
AGGGTGGCCCCCTGCCCTTCTCCTGGGACATCCTGTCCCCTCAGTTCATGTACGGCTCCAGGGCCTTCAT
CAAGCACCCCGCCGACATCCCCGACTACTATAAGCAGTCCTTCCCCGAGGGCTTCAAGTGGGAGCGCGTG
ATGAACTTCGAGGACGGCGGCGCCGTGACCGTGACCCAGGACACCTCCCTGGAGGACGGCACCCTGATCT
ACAAGGTGAAGCTCCGCGGCACCAACTTCCCTCCTGACGGCCCCGTAATGCAGAAGAAGACAATGGGCTG
GGAAGCGTCCACCGAGCGGTTGTACCCCGAGGACGGCGTGCTGAAGGGCGACATTAAGATGGCCCTGCGC
CTGAAGGACGGCGGCCGCTACCTGGCGGACTTCAAGACCACCTACAAGGCCAAGAAGCCCGTGCAGATGC
CCGGCGCCTACAACGTCGACCGCAAGTTGGACATCACCTCCCACAACGAGGACTACACCGTGGTGGAACA
GTACGAACGCTCCGAGGGCCGCCACTCCACCGGCGGCATGGACGAGCTGTACCAGGGTGGCAGCGGTGGC
ATGGTGAGCAAGGGCGAGGCAGTGATCAAGGAGTTCATGCGGTTCAAGGTGCACATGGAGGGCTCCATGA
ACGGCCACGAGTTCGAGATCGAGGGCGAGGGCGAGGGCCGCCCCTACGAGGGCACCCAGACCGCCAAGCT
GAAGGTGACCAAGGGTGGCCCCCTGCCCTTCTCCTGGGACATCCTGTCCCCTCAGTTCATGTACGGCTCC
AGGGCCTTCATCAAGCACCCCGCCGACATCCCCGACTACTATAAGCAGTCCTTCCCCGAGGGCTTCAAGT
GGGAGCGCGTGATGAACTTCGAGGACGGCGGCGCCGTGACCGTGACCCAGGACACCTCCCTGGAGGACGG
CACCCTGATCTACAAGGTGAAGCTCCGCGGCACCAACTTCCCTCCTGACGGCCCCGTAATGCAGAAGAAG
ACAATGGGCTGGGAAGCGTCCACCGAGCGGTTGTACCCCGAGGACGGCGTGCTGAAGGGCGACATTAAGA
TGGCCCTGCGCCTGAAGGACGGCGGCCGCTACCTGGCGGACTTCAAGACCACCTACAAGGCCAAGAAGCC
CGTGCAGATGCCCGGCGCCTACAACGTCGACCGCAAGTTGGACATCACCTCCCACAACGAGGACTACACC
GTGGTGGAACAGTACGAACGCTCCGAGGGCCGCCACTCCACCGGCGGCATGGACGAGCTGTACCAGGGTG
GCAGCGGTGGCATGGTGAGCAAGGGCGAGGCAGTGATCAAGGAGTTCATGCGGTTCAAGGTGCACATGGA
GGGCTCCATGAACGGCCACGAGTTCGAGATCGAGGGCGAGGGCGAGGGCCGCCCCTACGAGGGCACCCAG
ACCGCCAAGCTGAAGGTGACCAAGGGTGGCCCCCTGCCCTTCTCCTGGGACATCCTGTCCCCTCAGTTCA
TGTACGGCTCCAGGGCCTTCATCAAGCACCCCGCCGACATCCCCGACTACTATAAGCAGTCCTTCCCCGA
GGGCTTCAAGTGGGAGCGCGTGATGAACTTCGAGGACGGCGGCGCCGTGACCGTGACCCAGGACACCTCC
CTGGAGGACGGCACCCTGATCTACAAGGTGAAGCTCCGCGGCACCAACTTCCCTCCTGACGGCCCCGTAA
TGCAGAAGAAGACAATGGGCTGGGAAGCGTCCACCGAGCGGTTGTACCCCGAGGACGGCGTGCTGAAGGG
CGACATTAAGATGGCCCTGCGCCTGAAGGACGGCGGCCGCTACCTGGCGGACTTCAAGACCACCTACAAG
GCCAAGAAGCCCGTGCAGATGCCCGGCGCCTACAACGTCGACCGCAAGTTGGACATCACCTCCCACAACG
AGGACTACACCGTGGTGGAACAGTACGAACGCTCCGAGGGCCGCCACTCCACCGGCGGCATGGACGAGCT
GTACAAGTAAAGCGGCCGCGACTCTAGATCATAATCAGCCATACCACATTTGTAGAGGTTTTACTTGCTT
TAAAAAACCTCCCACACCTCCCCCTGAACCTGAAACATAAAATGAATGCAATTGTTGTTGTTAACTTGTT
TATTGCAGCTTATAATGGTTACAAATAAAGCAATAGCATCACAAATTTCACAAATAAAGCATTTTTTTCA
CTGCATTCTAGTTGTGGTTTGTCCAAACTCATCAATGTATCTTAAGGCGTAAATTGTAAGCGTTAATATT
TTGTTAAAATTCGCGTTAAATTTTTGTTAAATCAGCTCATTTTTTAACCAATAGGCCGAAATCGGCAAAA
TCCCTTATAAATCAAAAGAATAGACCGAGATAGGGT
[37 nt withheld, positions 3257-3293]
AAAGAACGTGGACTCCAACGTCAAAGG
[49 nt withheld, positions 3321-3369]
T
[91 nt withheld, positions 3371-3461]
G
[124 nt withheld, positions 3463-3586]
CAGGTGGCACTTTTCGGGGAAATGTGCGCGGAACCCCTATTTGTTTATTTTTCTAAATACATTCAAATAT
GTATCCGCTCATGAGACAATAACCCTGATAAATGCTTCAATAATATTGAAAAAGGAAGAGTCCTGAGGCG
GAAAGAACCAGCTGTGGAATGTGTGTCAGTTAGGGTGTGGAAAGTCCCCAGGCTCCCCAGCAGGCAGAAG
TATGCAAAGCATGCATCTCAATTAGTCAGCAACCAGGTGTGGAAAGTCCCCAGGCTCCCCAGCAGGCAGA
AGTATGCAAAGCATGCATCTCAATTAGTCAGCAACCATAGTCCCGCCCCTAACTCCGCCCATCCCGCCCC
TAACTCCGCCCAGTTCCGCCCATTCTCCGCCCCATGGCTGACTAATTTTTTTTATTTATGCAGAGGCCGA
GGCCGCCTCGGCCTCTGAGCTATTCCAGAAGTAGTGAGGAGGCTTTTTTGGAGGCCTAGGCTTTTGCAAA
GATCGATCAAGAGACAGGATGAGGATCGTTTCGCATGATTGAACAAGATGGATTGCACGCAGGTTCTCCG
GCCGCTTGGGTGGAGAGGCTATTCGGCTATGACTGGGCACAACAGACAATCGGCTGCTCTGATGCCGCCG
TGTTCCGGCTGTCAGCGCAGGGGCGCCCGGTTCTTTTTGTCAAGACCGACCTGTCCGGTGCCCTGAATGA
ACTGCAAGACGAGGCAGCGCGGCTATCGTGGCTGGCCACGACGGGCGTTCCTTGCGCAGCTGTGCTCGAC
GTTGTCACTGAAGCGGGAAGGGACTGGCTGCTATTGGGCGAAGTGCCGGGGCAGGATCTCCTGTCATCTC
ACCTTGCTCCTGCCGAGAAAGTATCCATCATGGCTGATGCAATGCGGCGGCTGCATACGCTTGATCCGGC
TACCTGCCCATTCGACCACCAAGCGAAACATCGCATCGAGCGAGCACGTACTCGGATGGAAGCCGGTCTT
GTCGATCAGGATGATCTGGACGAAGAGCATCAGGGGCTCGCGCCAGCCGAACTGTTCGCCAGGCTCAAGG
CGAGCATGCCCGACGGCGAGGATCTCGTCGTGACCCATGGCGATGCCTGCTTGCCGAATATCATGGTGGA
AAATGGCCGCTTTTCTGGATTCATCGACTGTGGCCGGCTGGGTGTGGCGGACCGCTATCAGGACATAGCG
TTGGCTACCCGTGATATTGCTGAAGAGCTTGGCGGCGAATGGGCTGACCGCTTCCTCGTGCTTTACGGTA
TCGCCGCTCCCGATTCGCAGCGCATCGCCTTCTATCGCCTTCTTGACGAGTTCTTCTGAGCGGGACTCTG
GGGTTCGAAATGACCGACCAAGCGACGCCCAACCTGCCATCACGAGATTTCGATTCCACCGCCGCCTTCT
ATGAAAGGTTGGGCTTCGGAATCGTTTTCCGGGACGCCGGCTGGATGATCCTCCAGCGCGGGGATCTCAT
GCTGGAGTTCTTCGCCCACCCTAGGGGGAGGCTAACTGAAACACGGAAGGAGACAATACCGGAAGGAACC
CGCGCTATGACGGCAATAAAAAGACAGAATAAAACGCACGGTGTTGGGTCGTTTGTTCATAAACGCGGGG
TTCGGTCCCAGGGCTGGCACTCTGTCGATACCCCACCGAGACCCCATTGGGGCCAATACGCCCGCGTTTC
TTCCTTTTCCCCACCCCACCCCCCAAGTTCGGGTGAAGGCCCAGGGCTCGCAGCCAACGTCGGGGCGGCA
GGCCCTGCCATAGCCTCAGGTTACTCATATATACTTTAGATTGATTTAAAACTTCATTTTTAATTTAAAA
GGATCTAGGTGAAGATCCTTTTTGATAATCTCATGACCAAAATCCCTTAACGTGAGTTTTCGTTCCACTG
AGCGTCAGACCCCGTAGAAAAGATCAAAGGATCTTCTTGAGATCCTTTTTTTCTGCGCGTAATCTGCTGC
TTGCAAACAAAAAAACCACCGCTACCAGCGGTGGTTTGTTTGCCGGATCAAGAGCTACCAACTCTTTTTC
CGAAGGTAACTGGCTTCAGCAGAGCGCAGATACCAAATACTGTTCTTCTAGTGTAGCCGTAGTTAGGCCA
CCACTTCAAGAACTCTGTAGCACCGCCTACATACCTCGCTCTGCTAATCCTGTTACCAGTGGCTGCTGCC
AGTGGCGATAAGTCGTGTCTTACCGGGTTGGACTCAAGACGATAGTTACCGGATAAGGCGCAGCGGTCGG
GCTGAACGGGGGGTTCGTGCACACAGCCCAGCTTGGAGCGAACGACCTACACCGAACTGAGATACCTACA
GCGTGAGCTATGAGAAAGCGCCACGCTTCCCGAAGGGAGAAAGGCGGACAGGTATCCGGTAAGCGGCAGG
GTCGGAACAGGAGAGCGCACGAGGGAGCTTCCAGGGGGAAACGCCTGGTATCTTTATAGTCCTGTCGGGT
TTCGCCACCTCTGACTTGAGCGTCGATTTTTGTGATGCTCGTCAGGGGGGCGGAGCCTATGGAAAAACGC
CAGCAACGCGGCCTTTTTACGGTTCCTGGCCTTTTGCTGGCCTTTTGCTCACATGTTCTTTCCTGCGTTA
TCCCCTGATTCTGTGGATAACCGTATTACCGCCATGCAT
